>Addgene plasmid #216044 | AA134 | addgene full sequence | sequence record 431544 | Addgene NGS Result
TCGCGCGTTTCGGTGATGACGGTGAAAACCTCTGACACATGCAGCTCCCGGAGACGGTCACAGCTTGTCT
GTAAGCGGATGCCGGGAGCAGACAAGCCCGTCAGGGCGCGTCAGCGGGTGTTGGCGGGTGTCGGGGCTGG
CTTAACTATGCGGCATCAGAGCAGATTGTACTGAGAGTGCACCATATGCGGTGTGAAATACCGCACAGAT
GCGTAAGGAGAAAATACCGCATCAGGCGCCATTCGCCATTCAGGCTGCGCAACTGTTGGGAAGGGCGATC
GGTGCGGGCCTCTTCGCTATTACGCCAGCTGGCGAAAGGGGGATGTGCTGCAAGGCGATTAAGTTGGGTA
ACGCCAGGGTTTTCCCAGTCACGACGTTGTAAAACGACGGCCAGAGAATTCGAGCTCGGTACCTCGCGAA
TACATCTAGATGAAGACGGGTCCCCAAAGAAAAAGCGGAAAGTAAGCGGAAGTGAGACCCCAGGTACATC
CGAATCAGCAACGCCTGAAAGCGTGCAGGTGAAAAGGGTGCTGGAAAAATCCCCCGGCAAACTCCTCGTG
AAGATGCCCTTCCAGGCTTCCCCTGGCGGAAAAGGTGAAGGGGGTGGCGCAACCACATCTGCCCAGGTCA
TGGTCATCAAGCGACCTGGAAGGAAAAGAAAGGCCGAGGCTGACCCTCAGGCCATTCCAAAGAAACGGGG
ACGCAAGCCAGGGTCCGTGGTCGCAGCTGCAGCAGCTGAGGCTAAGAAAAAGGCAGTGAAGGAAAGCTCC
ATCCGCAGTGTGCAGGAGACTGTCCTGCCCATCAAGAAGAGAAAGACTAGGGAGACCGTGTCCATCGAGG
TCAAAGAAGTGGTCAAGCCCCTGCTCGTGTCCACCCTGGGCGAAAAATCTGGAAAGGGGCTCAAAACATG
CAAGTCACCTGGACGGAAAAGCAAGGAGTCTAGTCCAAAGGGGCGCTCAAGCTCCGCTTCTAGTCCCCCT
AAAAAGGAACACCATCACCATCACCATCACGCCGAGTCTCCTAAGGCTCCTATGCCACTGCTCCCACCAC
CTCCACCACCTGAGCCACAGTCAAGCGAGGACCCCATCAGCCCACCCGAGCCTCAGGATCTGTCCTCTAG
TATTTGCAAAGAGGAAAAGATGCCCAGAGCAGGCAGCCTGGAGAGTGATGGCTGTCCAAAAGAACCCGCC
AAGACCCAGCCTATGGTGGCAGCCGCTGCAACTACCACCACAACCACAACTACCACAGTGGCCGAAAAAT
ACAAGCATCGCGGCGAGGGCGAACGAAAGGACATTGTGTCAAGCTCCATGCCCAGACCTAACCGGGAGGA
ACCAGTCGATAGTAGGACACCCGTGACTGAGAGAGTCTCAGGAAGCACGTCTTCATCGGATCCCGGGCCC
GTCGACTGCAGAGGCCTGCATGCAAGCTTGGTGTAATCATGGTCATAGCTGTTTCCTGTGTGAAATTGTT
ATCCGCTCACAATTCCACACAACATACGAGCCGGAAGCATAAAGTGTAAAGCCTGGGGTGCCTAATGAGT
GAGCTAACTCACATTAATTGCGTTGCGCTCACTGCCCGCTTTCCAGTCGGGAAACCTGTCGTGCCAGCTG
CATTAATGAATCGGCCAACGCGCGGGGAGAGGCGGTTTGCGTATTGGGCGCTCTTCCGCTTCCTCGCTCA
CTGACTCGCTGCGCTCGGTCGTTCGGCTGCGGCGAGCGGTATCAGCTCACTCAAAGGCGGTAATACGGTT
ATCCACAGAATCAGGGGATAACGCAGGAAAGAACATGTGAGCAAAAGGCCAGCAAAAGGCCAGGAACCGT
AAAAAGGCCGCGTTGCTGGCGTTTTTCCATAGGCTCCGCCCCCCTGACGAGCATCACAAAAATCGACGCT
CAAGTCAGAGGTGGCGAAACCCGACAGGACTATAAAGATACCAGGCGTTTCCCCCTGGAAGCTCCCTCGT
GCGCTCTCCTGTTCCGACCCTGCCGCTTACCGGATACCTGTCCGCCTTTCTCCCTTCGGGAAGCGTGGCG
CTTTCTCATAGCTCACGCTGTAGGTATCTCAGTTCGGTGTAGGTCGTTCGCTCCAAGCTGGGCTGTGTGC
ACGAACCCCCCGTTCAGCCCGACCGCTGCGCCTTATCCGGTAACTATCGTCTTGAGTCCAACCCGGTAAG
ACACGACTTATCGCCACTGGCAGCAGCCACTGGTAACAGGATTAGCAGAGCGAGGTATGTAGGCGGTGCT
ACAGAGTTCTTGAAGTGGTGGCCTAACTACGGCTACACTAGAAGAACAGTATTTGGTATCTGCGCTCTGC
TGAAGCCAGTTACCTTCGGAAAAAGAGTTGGTAGCTCTTGATCCGGCAAACAAACCACCGCTGGTAGCGG
TGGTTTTTTTGTTTGCAAGCAGCAGATTACGCGCAGAAAAAAAGGATCTCAAGAAGATCCTTTGATCTTT
TCTACGGGGTCTGACGCTCAGTGGAACGAAAACTCACGTTAAGGGATTTTGGTCATGAGATTATCAAAAA
GGATCTTCACCTAGATCCTTTTAAATTAAAAATGAAGTTTTAAATCAAGCCCAATCTGAATAATGTTACA
ACCAATTAACCAATTCTGATTAGAAAAACTCATCGAGCATCAAATGAAACTGCAATTTATTCATATCAGG
ATTATCAATACCATATTTTTGAAAAAGCCGTTTCTGTAATGAAGGAGAAAACTCACCGAGGCAGTTCCAT
AGGATGGCAAGATCCTGGTATCGGTCTGCGATTCCGACTCGTCCAACATCAATACAACCTATTAATTTCC
CCTCGTCAAAAATAAGGTTATCAAGTGAGAAATCACCATGAGTGACGACTGAATCCGGTGAGAATGGCAA
AAGTTTATGCATTTCTTTCCAGACTTGTTCAACAGGCCAGCCATTACGCTCGTCATCAAAATCACTCGCA
TCAACCAAACCGTTATTCATTCGTGATTGCGCCTGAGCGAGACGAAATACGCGATCGCTGTTAAAAGGAC
AATTACAAACAGGAATCGAATGCAACCGGCGCAGGAACACTGCCAGCGCATCAACAATATTTTCACCTGA
ATCAGGATATTCTTCTAATACCTGGAATGCTGTTTTTCCGGGGATCGCAGTGGTGAGTAACCATGCATCA
TCAGGAGTACGGATAAAATGCTTGATGGTCGGAAGAGGCATAAATTCCGTCAGCCAGTTTAGTCTGACCA
TCTCATCTGTAACATCATTGGCAACGCTACCTTTGCCATGTTTCAGAAACAACTCTGGCGCATCGGGCTT
CCCATACAAGCGATAGATTGTCGCACCTGATTGCCCGACATTATCGCGAGCCCATTTATACCCATATAAA
TCAGCATCCATGTTGGAATTTAATCGCGGCCTCGACGTTTCCCGTTGAATATGGCTCATAACACCCCTTG
TATTACTGTTTATGTAAGCAGACAGTTTTATTGTTCATGATGATATATTTTTATCTTGTGCAATGTAACA
TCAGAGATTTTGAGACACGGGCCAGAGCTGCA
Features (pLannotate 1.2.2; 10 found; start..end, strand, type, name):
    137..236     +  misc_feature   bom (fragment): basis of mobility region from pBR322
    242..399     -  CDS            lacZα (fragment): LacZα fragment of β-galactosidase; lacZ fragment
    513..1370    +  CDS            MeCP2: transcriptional repression domain from rat methyl-CpG-binding protein 2 (Nan et al., 1997)
   1466..1482    -  protein_bind   lac operator: The lac repressor binds to the lac operator to inhibit transcription in E. coli. This inhibition can be relieved by adding lactose or isopropyl-β-D-thiogalactopyranoside (IPTG). lac repressor encoded by lacI
   1490..1520    -  promoter       lac promoter: promoter for the E. coli lac operon
   1535..1556    -  protein_bind   CAP binding site: CAP binding activates transcription in the presence of cAMP. E. coli catabolite activator protein
   1569..1661    -  CDS            lacI (fragment): lac repressor; lacI; The lac repressor binds to the lac operator to inhibit transcription in E. coli. This inhibition can be relieved by adding lactose or isopropyl-β-D-thiogalactopyranoside (IPTG).
   1844..2432    -  rep_origin     ori: high-copy-number ColE1/pMB1/pBR322/pUC origin of replication
   2610..3419    -  CDS            KanR: aminoglycoside phosphotransferase; aph(3')-Ia; confers resistance to kanamycin in bacteria or G418 (Geneticin®) in eukaryotes
   3526..35      +  CDS            rop (fragment) (across the origin): Rop protein, which maintains plasmids at low copy number; rop
