[The description below was written by a language model from this plasmid's Addgene catalogue record and pLannotate feature annotations shown in this document.]
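Description:
AA134 is a fragment plasmid from the Fragmid modular vector assembly system, a toolkit in which standardized parts held in simple cloning vectors are combined to build complete CRISPR expression constructs. It is not an expression vector itself: it is a 3,532 nt pUC57-Kan-based carrier that stores one module for later assembly. It is propagated in E. coli using the high-copy ColE1/pUC-type origin and selected with kanamycin through the aph(3')-Ia (KanR) gene. The remaining annotated elements are backbone remnants: the lac promoter, lac operator and CAP binding site, partial lacZα and lacI sequences, and short bom and rop fragments. The insert interrupts the lacZα cloning region.

The payload is a "C' terminus" module, meaning a coding segment intended to be fused to the C-terminal end of another protein in the assembled vector, presumably a Cas protein given the CRISPR focus of the system, though the record does not name the partner. It consists of an SV40 nuclear localization signal, a linker and MeCP2. The feature table annotates only the MeCP2 portion, an 858 nt coding region identified as the transcriptional repression domain of rat methyl-CpG-binding protein 2; the NLS and linker are not separately annotated but would lie in the unannotated sequence flanking it. No eukaryotic promoter, terminator or polyadenylation signal is annotated, consistent with these being supplied by other modules. A nuclear-targeted repressor domain of this kind is typically appended to a DNA-targeting protein for transcriptional silencing applications such as CRISPR interference. The assembly sites and cloning method are not stated in the record.
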