Addgene plasmid #216044: AA134
Purpose: Fragmid fragment: (C' terminus) SV40NLS; Linker; MeCP2
Depositing lab: John Doench. Depositing organization: Broad Institute. Publication: Modular vector assembly enables rapid assessment of emerging CRISPR technologies. McGee AV, Liu YV, Griffith AL, Szegletes ZM, Wen B, Kraus C, Miller NW, Steger RJ, Escude Velasco B, Bosch JA, Zirin JD, Viswanatha R, Sontheimer EJ, Goodale A, Greene MA, Green TM, Doench JG. Cell Genom. 2024 Mar 13;4(3):100519. doi: 10.1016/j.xgen.2024.100519. PubMed 38484704.
Backbone
  Vector backbone: pUC57-Kan
  Vector type: Fragment
Growth in bacteria
  Bacterial resistance: Kanamycin, 50 μg/mL
  Growth temperature: 37°C
  Growth strain: DH5alpha
  Copy number: Unknown
Gene/Insert
  Gene/Insert name: SV40NLS_v1.7; Linker_v4.1; MeCP2_v1.1
  Species: Other
  Cloning method: Unknown
Resource information
  A portion of this plasmid was derived from a plasmid made by: Genscript ID: U6717GF300-47
Terms and licenses: Academic/Nonprofit Terms; Industry Terms: Not Available to Industry
Depositor comments: Please visit https://www.biorxiv.org/content/10.1101/2023.10.25.564061v1 for bioRxiv preprint.
How to cite: AA134 was a gift from John Doench (Addgene plasmid # 216044 ; http://n2t.net/addgene:216044 ; RRID:Addgene_216044)
